LOCUS       Exported 11045 bp ds-DNA circular SYN 05-APR-2017
DEFINITION  synthetic circular DNA
ACCESSION   pcut-R_607c
VERSION     .
KEYWORDS    87409.JBEI-14604
SOURCE      synthetic DNA construct
  ORGANISM  synthetic DNA construct
REFERENCE   1 (bases 1 to 11045)
  AUTHORS   .
  TITLE     Direct Submission
  JOURNAL   Exported Wednesday, Apr 5, 2017 from SnapGene 3.3.3
            http://www.snapgene.com
FEATURES             Location/Qualifiers
     source          1..11045
                     /organism="synthetic DNA construct"
                     /mol_type="other DNA"
     source          3919..4623
                     /organism="synthetic DNA construct"
                     /mol_type="other DNA"
                     /note="synthetic DNA construct"
     source          3919..4623
                     /organism="synthetic DNA construct"
                     /mol_type="other DNA"
                     /note="synthetic DNA construct"
     source          4625..8784
                     /organism="synthetic DNA construct"
                     /mol_type="other DNA"
                     /note="synthetic DNA construct"
     rep_origin      69..1411
                     /note="2u ori"
                     /note="yeast 2u plasmid origin of replication 2u ori"
     protein_bind    401..448
                     /bound_moiety="FLP recombinase from the Saccharomyces
                     cerevisiae 2u plasmid"
                     /note="FRT"
                     /note="FLP-mediated recombination occurs in the 8-bp core
                     sequence TCTAGAAA (Turan and Bode, 2011). FRT"
     promoter        1438..1542
                     /gene="bla"
                     /note="bla"
                     /note="AmpR promoter"
     CDS             1543..2403
                     /codon_start=1
                     /gene="bla"
                     /product="beta-lactamase"
                     /note="bla"
                     /note="AmpR confers resistance to ampicillin,
                     carbenicillin, and related antibiotics"
                     /translation="MSIQHFRVALIPFFAAFCLPVFAHPETLVKVKDAEDQLGARVGYI
                     ELDLNSGKILESFRPEERFPMMSTFKVLLCGAVLSRIDAGQEQLGRRIHYSQNDLVEYS
                     PVTEKHLTDGMTVRELCSAAITMSDNTAANLLLTTIGGPKELTAFLHNMGDHVTRLDRW
                     EPELNEAIPNDERDTTMPVAMATTLRKLLTGELLTLASRQQLIDWMEADKVAGPLLRSA
                     LPAGWFIADKSGAGERGSRGIIAALGPDGKPSRIVVIYTTGSQATMDERNRQIAEIGAS
                     LIKHW"
     rep_origin      2574..3162
                     /direction=RIGHT
                     /note="ori"
                     /note="high-copy-number ColE1/pMB1/pBR322/pUC origin of
                     replication ori"
     promoter        3486..3516
                     /note="lac promoter"
                     /note="promoter for the E. coli lac operon lac promoter"
     protein_bind    3524..3540
                     /bound_moiety="lac repressor encoded by lacI"
                     /note="lac operator"
                     /note="The lac repressor binds to the lac operator to
                     inhibit transcription in E. coli. This inhibition can be
                     relieved by adding lactose or
                     isopropyl-beta-D-thiogalactopyranoside (IPTG). lac
                     operator"
     primer_bind     3548..3564
                     /note="M13 rev"
                     /note="M13 rev common sequencing primer, one of multiple
                     similar variants"
     misc_feature    3565..3584
                     /note="cut607c"
     promoter        3585..3603
                     /note="T3 promoter"
                     /note="T3 promoter promoter for bacteriophage T3 RNA
                     polymerase"
     promoter        3621..3737
                     /note="pTyrosine(1)"
                     /note="Tyrosine tRNA promoter pTyrosine"
     misc_RNA        3758..3833
                     /note="gRNA scaffold"
                     /note="guide RNA scaffold for the CRISPR/Cas9 system gRNA
                     scaffold"
     misc_feature    3838..3912
                     /note="snr52T"
                     /note="SNR52 terminator"
     promoter        3919..4623
                     /gene="S. cerevisiae ADH1"
                     /note="S. cerevisiae ADH1"
                     /note="promoter for alcohol dehydrogenase 1 ADH1 promoter"
     CDS             4633..8772
                     /codon_start=1
                     /product="Streptococcus pyogenes Cas9 Gene (codon optimized
                     for expression in human cells)"
                     /note="Cas9_hCO"
                     /translation="MDKKYSIGLDIGTNSVGWAVITDEYKVPSKKFKVLGNTDRHSIKK
                     NLIGALLFDSGETAEATRLKRTARRRYTRRKNRICYLQEIFSNEMAKVDDSFFHRLEES
                     FLVEEDKKHERHPIFGNIVDEVAYHEKYPTIYHLRKKLVDSTDKADLRLIYLALAHMIK
                     FRGHFLIEGDLNPDNSDVDKLFIQLVQTYNQLFEENPINASGVDAKAILSARLSKSRRL
                     ENLIAQLPGEKKNGLFGNLIALSLGLTPNFKSNFDLAEDAKLQLSKDTYDDDLDNLLAQ
                     IGDQYADLFLAAKNLSDAILLSDILRVNTEITKAPLSASMIKRYDEHHQDLTLLKALVR
                     QQLPEKYKEIFFDQSKNGYAGYIDGGASQEEFYKFIKPILEKMDGTEELLVKLNREDLL
                     RKQRTFDNGSIPHQIHLGELHAILRRQEDFYPFLKDNREKIEKILTFRIPYYVGPLARG
                     NSRFAWMTRKSEETITPWNFEEVVDKGASAQSFIERMTNFDKNLPNEKVLPKHSLLYEY
                     FTVYNELTKVKYVTEGMRKPAFLSGEQKKAIVDLLFKTNRKVTVKQLKEDYFKKIECFD
                     SVEISGVEDRFNASLGTYHDLLKIIKDKDFLDNEENEDILEDIVLTLTLFEDREMIEER
                     LKTYAHLFDDKVMKQLKRRRYTGWGRLSRKLINGIRDKQSGKTILDFLKSDGFANRNFM
                     QLIHDDSLTFKEDIQKAQVSGQGDSLHEHIANLAGSPAIKKGILQTVKVVDELVKVMGR
                     HKPENIVIEMARENQTTQKGQKNSRERMKRIEEGIKELGSQILKEHPVENTQLQNEKLY
                     LYYLQNGRDMYVDQELDINRLSDYDVDHIVPQSFLKDDSIDNKVLTRSDKNRGKSDNVP
                     SEEVVKKMKNYWRQLLNAKLITQRKFDNLTKAERGGLSELDKAGFIKRQLVETRQITKH
                     VAQILDSRMNTKYDENDKLIREVKVITLKSKLVSDFRKDFQFYKVREINNYHHAHDAYL
                     NAVVGTALIKKYPKLESEFVYGDYKVYDVRKMIAKSEQEIGKATAKYFFYSNIMNFFKT
                     EITLANGEIRKRPLIETNGETGEIVWDKGRDFATVRKVLSMPQVNIVKKTEVQTGGFSK
                     ESILPKRNSDKLIARKKDWDPKKYGGFDSPTVAYSVLVVAKVEKGKSKKLKSVKELLGI
                     TIMERSSFEKNPIDFLEAKGYKEVKKDLIIKLPKYSLFELENGRKRMLASAGELQKGNE
                     LALPSKYVNFLYLASHYEKLKGSPEDNEQKQLFVEQHKHYLDEIIEQISEFSKRVILAD
                     ANLDKVLSAYNKHRDKPIREQAENIIHLFTLTNLGAPAAFKYFDTTIDRKRYTSTKEVL
                     DATLIHQSITGLYETRIDLSQLGGDSRADPKKKRKV"
     CDS             7220..7231
                     /codon_start=1
                     /product="Factor Xa recognition and cleavage site"
                     /note="Factor Xa site"
                     /translation="IEGR"
     CDS             8749..8769
                     /codon_start=1
                     /product="nuclear localization signal of SV40 large T
                     antigen"
                     /note="SV40 NLS"
                     /translation="PKKKRKV"
     terminator      8785..9032
                     /gene="S. cerevisiae CYC1"
                     /note="S. cerevisiae CYC1"
                     /note="CYC1 terminator transcription terminator for CYC1"
     promoter        complement(9051..9069)
                     /note="T7 promoter"
                     /note="promoter for bacteriophage T7 RNA polymerase T7
                     promoter"
     rep_origin      9240..9695
                     /direction=RIGHT
                     /note="f1 ori"
                     /note="f1 ori f1 bacteriophage origin of replication; arrow
                     indicates direction of (+) strand synthesis"
     CDS             complement(9826..10629)
                     /codon_start=1
                     /gene="S. cerevisiae URA3"
                     /product="orotidine-5'-phosphate decarboxylase, required
                     for uracil biosynthesis"
                     /note="S. cerevisiae URA3"
                     /note="URA3 yeast auxotrophic marker, counterselectable
                     with 5-fluoroorotic acid (5-FOA)"
                     /translation="MSKATYKERAATHPSPVAAKLFNIMHEKQTNLCASLDVRTTKELL
                     ELVEALGPKICLLKTHVDILTDFSMEGTVKPLKALSAKYNFLLFEDRKFADIGNTVKLQ
                     YSAGVYRIAEWADITNAHGVVGPGIVSGLKQAAEEVTKEPRGLLMLAELSCKGSLSTGE
                     YTKGTVDIAKSDKDFVIGFIAQRDMGGRDEGYDWLIMTPGVGLDDKGDALGQQYRTVDD
                     VVSTGSDIIIVGRGLFAKGRDAKVEGERYRKAGWEAYLRRCGQQN"
     promoter        complement(10630..10845)
                     /gene="S. cerevisiae URA3"
                     /note="S. cerevisiae URA3"
                     /note="URA3 promoter"
ORIGIN
        1 gacgaaaggg cctcgtgata cgcctatttt tataggttaa tgtcatgata ataatggttt
       61 cttagtatga tccaatatca aaggaaatga tagcattgaa ggatgagact aatccaattg
      121 aggagtggca gcatatagaa cagctaaagg gtagtgctga aggaagcata cgataccccg
      181 catggaatgg gataatatca caggaggtac tagactacct ttcatcctac ataaatagac
      241 gcatataagt acgcatttaa gcataaacac gcactatgcc gttcttctca tgtatatata
      301 tatacaggca acacgcagat ataggtgcga cgtgaacagt gagctgtatg tgcgcagctc
      361 gcgttgcatt ttcggaagcg ctcgttttcg gaaacgcttt gaagttccta ttccgaagtt
      421 cctattctct agaaagtata ggaacttcag agcgcttttg aaaaccaaaa gcgctctgaa
      481 gacgcacttt caaaaaacca aaaacgcacc ggactgtaac gagctactaa aatattgcga
      541 ataccgcttc cacaaacatt gctcaaaagt atctctttgc tatatatctc tgtgctatat
      601 ccctatataa cctacccatc cacctttcgc tccttgaact tgcatctaaa ctcgacctct
      661 acatttttta tgtttatctc tagtattact ctttagacaa aaaaattgta gtaagaacta
      721 ttcatagagt gaatcgaaaa caatacgaaa atgtaaacat ttcctatacg tagtatatag
      781 agacaaaata gaagaaaccg ttcataattt tctgaccaat gaagaatcat caacgctatc
      841 actttctgtt cacaaagtat gcgcaatcca catcggtata gaatataatc ggggatgcct
      901 ttatcttgaa aaaatgcacc cgcagcttcg ctagtaatca gtaaacgcgg gaagtggagt
      961 caggcttttt ttatggaaga gaaaatagac accaaagtag ccttcttcta accttaacgg
     1021 acctacagtg caaaaagtta tcaagagact gcattataga gcgcacaaag gagaaaaaaa
     1081 gtaatctaag atgctttgtt agaaaaatag cgctctcggg atgcattttt gtagaacaaa
     1141 aaagaagtat agattctttg ttggtaaaat agcgctctcg cgttgcattt ctgttctgta
     1201 aaaatgcagc tcagattctt tgtttgaaaa attagcgctc tcgcgttgca tttttgtttt
     1261 acaaaaatga agcacagatt cttcgttggt aaaatagcgc tttcgcgttg catttctgtt
     1321 ctgtaaaaat gcagctcaga ttctttgttt gaaaaattag cgctctcgcg ttgcattttt
     1381 gttctacaaa atgaagcaca gatgcttcgt tcaggtggca cttttcgggg aaatgtgcgc
     1441 ggaaccccta tttgtttatt tttctaaata cattcaaata tgtatccgct catgagacaa
     1501 taaccctgat aaatgcttca ataatattga aaaaggaaga gtatgagtat tcaacatttc
     1561 cgtgtcgccc ttattccctt ttttgcggca ttttgccttc ctgtttttgc tcacccagaa
     1621 acgctggtga aagtaaaaga tgctgaagat cagttgggtg cacgagtggg ttacatcgaa
     1681 ctggatctca acagcggtaa gatccttgag agttttcgcc ccgaagaacg ttttccaatg
     1741 atgagcactt ttaaagttct gctatgtggc gcggtattat cccgtattga cgccgggcaa
     1801 gagcaactcg gtcgccgcat acactattct cagaatgact tggttgagta ctcaccagtc
     1861 acagaaaagc atcttacgga tggcatgaca gtaagagaat tatgcagtgc tgccataacc
     1921 atgagtgata acactgcggc caacttactt ctgacaacga tcggaggacc gaaggagcta
     1981 accgcttttt tgcacaacat gggggatcat gtaactcgcc ttgatcgttg ggaaccggag
     2041 ctgaatgaag ccataccaaa cgacgagcgt gacaccacga tgcctgtagc aatggcaaca
     2101 acgttgcgca aactattaac tggcgaacta cttactctag cttcccggca acaattaata
     2161 gactggatgg aggcggataa agttgcagga ccacttctgc gctcggccct tccggctggc
     2221 tggtttattg ctgataaatc tggagccggt gagcgtgggt ctcgcggtat cattgcagca
     2281 ctggggccag atggtaagcc ctcccgtatc gtagttatct acacgacggg gagtcaggca
     2341 actatggatg aacgaaatag acagatcgct gagataggtg cctcactgat taagcattgg
     2401 taactgtcag accaagttta ctcatatata ctttagattg atttaaaact tcatttttaa
     2461 tttaaaagga tctaggtgaa gatccttttt gataatctca tgaccaaaat cccttaacgt
     2521 gagttttcgt tccactgagc gtcagacccc gtagaaaaga tcaaaggatc ttcttgagat
     2581 cctttttttc tgcgcgtaat ctgctgcttg caaacaaaaa aaccaccgct accagcggtg
     2641 gtttgtttgc cggatcaaga gctaccaact ctttttccga aggtaactgg cttcagcaga
     2701 gcgcagatac caaatactgt ccttctagtg tagccgtagt taggccacca cttcaagaac
     2761 tctgtagcac cgcctacata cctcgctctg ctaatcctgt taccagtggc tgctgccagt
     2821 ggcgataagt cgtgtcttac cgggttggac tcaagacgat agttaccgga taaggcgcag
     2881 cggtcgggct gaacgggggg ttcgtgcaca cagcccagct tggagcgaac gacctacacc
     2941 gaactgagat acctacagcg tgagctatga gaaagcgcca cgcttcccga agggagaaag
     3001 gcggacaggt atccggtaag cggcagggtc ggaacaggag agcgcacgag ggagcttcca
     3061 gggggaaacg cctggtatct ttatagtcct gtcgggtttc gccacctctg acttgagcgt
     3121 cgatttttgt gatgctcgtc aggggggcgg agcctatgga aaaacgccag caacgcggcc
     3181 tttttacggt tcctggcctt ttgctggcct tttgctcaca tgttctttcc tgcgttatcc
     3241 cctgattctg tggataaccg tattaccgcc tttgagtgag ctgataccgc tcgccgcagc
     3301 cgaacgaccg agcgcagcga gtcagtgagc gaggaagcgg aagagcgccc aatacgcaaa
     3361 ccgcctctcc ccgcgcgttg gccgattcat taatgcagct ggcacgacag gtttcccgac
     3421 tggaaagcgg gcagtgagcg caacgcaatt aatgtgagtt acctcactca ttaggcaccc
     3481 caggctttac actttatgct tccggctcct atgttgtgtg gaattgtgag cggataacaa
     3541 tttcacacag gaaacagcta tgaccatgat tacgccaagc gcgcaattaa ccctcactaa
     3601 agggaacaaa agctggagct agtatactct ttcttcaaca attaaatact ctcggtagcc
     3661 aagttggttt aaggcgcaag actgtaattt atcactacga aatcttgaga tcgggcgttc
     3721 gactcgcccc cgggagacta tttttgcttt ctgcacagtt ttagagctag aaatagcaag
     3781 ttaaaataag gctagtccgt tatcaacttg aaaaagtggc accgagtcgg tgcttttttt
     3841 attttttgtc actattgtta tgtaaaatgc cacctctgac agtatggaac gcaaacttct
     3901 gtctagtgga tagtcgacat ccttttgttg tttccgggtg tacaatatgg acttcctctt
     3961 ttctggcaac caaacccata catcgggatt cctataatac cttcgttggt ctccctaaca
     4021 tgtaggtggc ggaggggaga tatacaatag aacagatacc agacaagaca taatgggcta
     4081 aacaagacta caccaattac actgcctcat tgatggtggt acataacgaa ctaatactgt
     4141 agccctagac ttgatagcca tcatcatatc gaagtttcac tacccttttt ccatttgcca
     4201 tctattgaag taataatagg cgcatgcaac ttcttttctt tttttttctt ttctctctcc
     4261 cccgttgttg tctcaccata tccgcaatga caaaaaaatg atggaagaca ctaaaggaaa
     4321 aaattaacga caaagacagc accaacagat gtcgttgttc cagagctgat gaggggtatc
     4381 tcgaagcaca cgaaactttt tccttccttc attcacgcac actactctct aatgagcaac
     4441 ggtatacggc cttccttcca gttacttgaa tttgaaataa aaaaaagttt gctgtcttgc
     4501 tatcaagtat aaatagacct gcaattatta atcttttgtt tcctcgtcat tgttctcgtt
     4561 ccctttcttc cttgtttctt tttctgcaca atatttcaag ctataccaag catacaatca
     4621 acttggaaaa aaatggacaa gaagtactcc attgggctcg atatcggcac aaacagcgtc
     4681 ggttgggccg tcattacgga cgagtacaag gtgccgagca aaaaattcaa agttctgggc
     4741 aataccgatc gccacagcat aaagaagaac ctcattggcg ccctcctgtt cgactccggg
     4801 gagacggccg aagccacgcg gctcaaaaga acagcacggc gcagatatac ccgcagaaag
     4861 aatcggatct gctacctgca ggagatcttt agtaatgaga tggctaaggt ggatgactct
     4921 ttcttccata ggctggagga gtcctttttg gtggaggagg ataaaaagca cgagcgccac
     4981 ccaatctttg gcaatatcgt ggacgaggtg gcgtaccatg aaaagtaccc aaccatatat
     5041 catctgagga agaagcttgt agacagtact gataaggctg acttgcggtt gatctatctc
     5101 gcgctggcgc atatgatcaa atttcgggga cacttcctca tcgaggggga cctgaaccca
     5161 gacaacagcg atgtcgacaa actctttatc caactggttc agacttacaa tcagcttttc
     5221 gaagagaacc cgatcaacgc atccggagtt gacgccaaag caatcctgag cgctaggctg
     5281 tccaaatccc ggcggctcga aaacctcatc gcacagctcc ctggggagaa gaagaacggc
     5341 ctgtttggta atcttatcgc cctgtcactc gggctgaccc ccaactttaa atctaacttc
     5401 gacctggccg aagatgccaa gcttcaactg agcaaagaca cctacgatga tgatctcgac
     5461 aatctgctgg cccagatcgg cgaccagtac gcagaccttt ttttggcggc aaagaacctg
     5521 tcagacgcca ttctgctgag tgatattctg cgagtgaaca cggagatcac caaagctccg
     5581 ctgagcgcta gtatgatcaa gcgctatgat gagcaccacc aagacttgac tttgctgaag
     5641 gcccttgtca gacagcaact gcctgagaag tacaaggaaa ttttcttcga tcagtctaaa
     5701 aatggctacg ccggatacat tgacggcgga gcaagccagg aggaatttta caaatttatt
     5761 aagcccatct tggaaaaaat ggacggcacc gaggagctgc tggtaaagct taacagagaa
     5821 gatctgttgc gcaaacagcg cactttcgac aatggaagca tcccccacca gattcacctg
     5881 ggcgaactgc acgctatcct caggcggcaa gaggatttct accccttttt gaaagataac
     5941 agggaaaaga ttgagaaaat cctcacattt cggataccct actatgtagg ccccctcgcc
     6001 cggggaaatt ccagattcgc gtggatgact cgcaaatcag aagagaccat cactccctgg
     6061 aacttcgagg aagtcgtgga taagggggcc tctgcccagt ccttcatcga aaggatgact
     6121 aactttgata aaaatctgcc taacgaaaag gtgcttccta aacactctct gctgtacgag
     6181 tacttcacag tttataacga gctcaccaag gtcaaatacg tcacagaagg gatgagaaag
     6241 ccagcattcc tgtctggaga gcagaagaaa gctatcgtgg acctcctctt caagacgaac
     6301 cggaaagtta ccgtgaaaca gctcaaagaa gactatttca aaaagattga atgtttcgac
     6361 tctgttgaaa tcagcggagt ggaggatcgc ttcaacgcat ccctgggaac gtatcacgat
     6421 ctcctgaaaa tcattaaaga caaggacttc ctggacaatg aggagaacga ggacattctt
     6481 gaggacattg tcctcaccct tacgttgttt gaagataggg agatgattga agaacgcttg
     6541 aaaacttacg ctcatctctt cgacgacaaa gtcatgaaac agctcaagag gcgccgatat
     6601 acaggatggg ggcggctgtc aagaaaactg atcaatggga tccgagacaa gcagagtgga
     6661 aagacaatcc tggattttct taagtccgat ggatttgcca accggaactt catgcagttg
     6721 atccatgatg actctctcac ctttaaggag gacatccaga aagcacaagt ttctggccag
     6781 ggggacagtc ttcacgagca catcgctaat cttgcaggta gcccagctat caaaaaggga
     6841 atactgcaga ccgttaaggt cgtggatgaa ctcgtcaaag taatgggaag gcataagccc
     6901 gagaatatcg ttatcgagat ggcccgagag aaccaaacta cccagaaggg acagaagaac
     6961 agtagggaaa ggatgaagag gattgaagag ggtataaaag aactggggtc ccaaatcctt
     7021 aaggaacacc cagttgaaaa cacccagctt cagaatgaga agctctacct gtactacctg
     7081 cagaacggca gggacatgta cgtggatcag gaactggaca tcaatcggct ctccgactac
     7141 gacgtggatc atatcgtgcc ccagtctttt ctcaaagatg attctattga taataaagtg
     7201 ttgacaagat ccgataaaaa tagagggaag agtgataacg tcccctcaga agaagttgtc
     7261 aagaaaatga aaaattattg gcggcagctg ctgaacgcca aactgatcac acaacggaag
     7321 ttcgataatc tgactaaggc tgaacgaggt ggcctgtctg agttggataa agccggcttc
     7381 atcaaaaggc agcttgttga gacacgccag atcaccaagc acgtggccca aattctcgat
     7441 tcacgcatga acaccaagta cgatgaaaat gacaaactga ttcgagaggt gaaagttatt
     7501 actctgaagt ctaagctggt ctcagatttc agaaaggact ttcagtttta taaggtgaga
     7561 gagatcaaca attaccacca tgcgcatgat gcctacctga atgcagtggt aggcactgca
     7621 cttatcaaaa aatatcccaa gcttgaatct gaatttgttt acggagacta taaagtgtac
     7681 gatgttagga aaatgatcgc aaagtctgag caggaaatag gcaaggccac cgctaagtac
     7741 ttcttttaca gcaatattat gaattttttc aagaccgaga ttacactggc caatggagag
     7801 attcggaagc gaccacttat cgaaacaaac ggagaaacag gagaaatcgt gtgggacaag
     7861 ggtagggatt tcgcgacagt ccggaaggtc ctgtccatgc cgcaggtgaa catcgttaaa
     7921 aagaccgaag tacagaccgg aggcttctcc aaggaaagta tcctcccgaa aaggaacagc
     7981 gacaagctga tcgcacgcaa aaaagattgg gaccccaaga aatacggcgg attcgattct
     8041 cctacagtcg cttacagtgt actggttgtg gccaaagtgg agaaagggaa gtctaaaaaa
     8101 ctcaaaagcg tcaaggaact gctgggcatc acaatcatgg agcgatcaag cttcgaaaaa
     8161 aaccccatcg actttctcga ggcgaaagga tataaagagg tcaaaaaaga cctcatcatt
     8221 aagcttccca agtactctct ctttgagctt gaaaacggcc ggaaacgaat gctcgctagt
     8281 gcgggcgagc tgcagaaagg taacgagctg gcactgccct ctaaatacgt taatttcttg
     8341 tatctggcca gccactatga aaagctcaaa gggtctcccg aagataatga gcagaagcag
     8401 ctgttcgtgg aacaacacaa acactacctt gatgagatca tcgagcaaat aagcgaattc
     8461 tccaaaagag tgatcctcgc cgacgctaac ctcgataagg tgctttctgc ttacaataag
     8521 cacagggata agcccatcag ggagcaggca gaaaacatta tccacttgtt tactctgacc
     8581 aacttgggcg cgcctgcagc cttcaagtac ttcgacacca ccatagacag aaagcggtac
     8641 acctctacaa aggaggtcct ggacgccaca ctgattcatc agtcaattac ggggctctat
     8701 gaaacaagaa tcgacctctc tcagctcggt ggagacagca gggctgaccc caagaagaag
     8761 aggaaggtgt gatctcttct cgagtcatgt aattagttat gtcacgctta cgttcacgcc
     8821 ctccccccac atccgctcta accgaaaagg aaggagttag acaacctgaa gtctaggtcc
     8881 ctatttattt ttttatagtt atgttagtat taagaacgtt atttatattt caaatttttc
     8941 ttttttttct gtacagacgc gtgtacgcat gtaacattat actgaaaacc ttgcttgaga
     9001 aggttttggg acgctcgaag gctttaattt gcggccggta cccaattcgc cctatagtga
     9061 gtcgtattac gcgcgctcac tggccgtcgt tttacaacgt cgtgactggg aaaaccctgg
     9121 cgttacccaa cttaatcgcc ttgcagcaca tccccctttc gccagctggc gtaatagcga
     9181 agaggcccgc accgatcgcc cttcccaaca gttgcgcagc ctgaatggcg aatggcgcgn
     9241 nnnnnnnnnn nnnnnnnnnn nnnnnnnnnn nnnnnnnnnn nnnnnnnnnn nnnnnnnnnn
     9301 nnnnnnnnnn nnnnnnnnnn nnnnnnnnnn nnnnnnnnnn nnnnnnnnnn nnnnnnnnnn
     9361 nnncnnnnnn nnnnnnnnnn nnnnnnnnnn nnnnnnnnnn nnnnnnnnnn nnnnnnnnnn
     9421 nnnnnnnnnn nnnnnnnnnn nnnnnnnnnn nnnnnannnn nnnnnnnnnn nnnnnnnnnn
     9481 nnnnnnnnnn nnnnnnnnnn nnnnnccttt gacgttggag tccacgttct ttaatagtgg
     9541 actcttgttc caaactggaa caacactcaa ccctatctcg gtctattctt ttgatttata
     9601 agggattttg ccgatttcgg cctattggtt aaaaaatgag ctgatttaac aaaaatttaa
     9661 cgcgaatttt aacaaaatat taacgtttac aatttcctga tgcggtattt tctccttacg
     9721 catctgtgcg gtatttcaca ccgcataggg taataactga tataattaaa ttgaagctct
     9781 aatttgtgag tttagtatac atgcatttac ttataataca gttttttagt tttgctggcc
     9841 gcatcttctc aaatatgctt cccagcctgc ttttctgtaa cgttcaccct ctaccttagc
     9901 atcccttccc tttgcaaata gtcctcttcc aacaataata atgtcagatc ctgtagagac
     9961 cacatcatcc acggttctat actgttgacc caatgcgtct cccttgtcat ctaaacccac
    10021 accgggtgtc ataatcaacc aatcgtaacc ttcatctctt ccacccatgt ctctttgagc
    10081 aataaagccg ataacaaaat ctttgtcgct cttcgcaatg tcaacagtac ccttagtata
    10141 ttctccagta gatagggagc ccttgcatga caattctgct aacatcaaaa ggcctctagg
    10201 ttcctttgtt acttcttctg ccgcctgctt caaaccgcta acaatacctg ggcccaccac
    10261 accgtgtgca ttcgtaatgt ctgcccattc tgctattctg tatacacccg cagagtactg
    10321 caatttgact gtattaccaa tgtcagcaaa ttttctgtct tcgaagagta aaaaattgta
    10381 cttggcggat aatgccttta gcggcttaac tgtgccctcc atggaaaaat cagtcaagat
    10441 atccacatgt gtttttagta aacaaatttt gggacctaat gcttcaacta actccagtaa
    10501 ttccttggtg gtacgaacat ccaatgaagc acacaagttt gtttgctttt cgtgcatgat
    10561 attaaatagc ttggcagcaa caggactagg atgagtagca gcacgttcct tatatgtagc
    10621 tttcgacatg atttatcttc gtttcctgca ggtttttgtt ctgtgcagtt gggttaagaa
    10681 tactgggcaa tttcatgttt cttcaacact acatatgcgt atatatacca atctaagtct
    10741 gtgctccttc cttcgttctt ccttctgttc ggagattacc gaatcaaaaa aatttcaagg
    10801 aaaccgaaat caaaaaaaag aataaaaaaa aaatgatgaa ttgaattgaa aagctgtggt
    10861 atggtgcact ctcagtacaa tctgctctga tgccgcatag ttaagccagc cccgacaccc
    10921 gccaacaccc gctgacgcgc cctgacgggc ttgtctgctc ccggcatccg cttacagaca
    10981 agctgtgacc gtctccggga gctgcatgtg tcagaggttt tcaccgtcat caccgaaacg
    11041 cgcga
//
