>Addgene plasmid #87409 | p426_Cas9_gRNA-R-ARS607c | addgene full sequence | sequence record 174884 | Addgene NGS Result
ACTCTGTAGCACCGCCTACATACCTCGCTCTGCTAATCCTGTTACCAGTGGCTGCTGCCAGTGGCGATAA
GTCGTGTCTTACCGGGTTGGACTCAAGACGATAGTTACCGGATAAGGCGCAGCGGTCGGGCTGAACGGGG
GGTTCGTGCACACAGCCCAGCTTGGAGCGAACGACCTACACCGAACTGAGATACCTACAGCGTGAGCTAT
GAGAAAGCGCCACGCTTCCCGAAGGGAGAAAGGCGGACAGGTATCCGGTAAGCGGCAGGGTCGGAACAGG
AGAGCGCACGAGGGAGCTTCCAGGGGGAAACGCCTGGTATCTTTATAGTCCTGTCGGGTTTCGCCACCTC
TGACTTGAGCGTCGATTTTTGTGATGCTCGTCAGGGGGGCGGAGCCTATGGAAAAACGCCAGCAACGCGG
CCTTTTTACGGTTCCTGGCCTTTTGCTGGCCTTTTGCTCACATGTTCTTTCCTGCGTTATCCCCTGATTC
TGTGGATAACCGTATTACCGCCTTTGAGTGAGCTGATACCGCTCGCCGCAGCCGAACGACCGAGCGCAGC
GAGTCAGTGAGCGAGGAAGCGGAAGAGCGCCCAATACGCAAACCGCCTCTCCCCGCGCGTTGGCCGATTC
ATTAATGCAGCTGGCACGACAGGTTTCCCGACTGGAAAGCGGGCAGTGAGCGCAACGCAATTAATGTGAG
TTAGCTCACTCATTAGGCACCCCAGGCTTTACACTTTATGCTTCCGGCTCGTATGTTGTGTGGAATTGTG
AGCGGATAACAATTTCACACAGGAAACAGCTATGACCATGATTACGCCAAGCGCGCAATTAACCCTCACT
AAAGGGAACAAAAGCTGGAGCTAGTATACTCTTTCTTCAACAATTAAATACTCTCGGTAGCCAAGTTGGT
TTAAGGCGCAAGACTGTAATTTATCACTACGAAATCTTGAGATCGGGCGTTCGACTCGCCCCCGGGAGAC
TATTTTTGCTTTCTGCACAGTTTTAGAGCTAGAAATAGCAAGTTAAAATAAGGCTAGTCCGTTATCAACT
TGAAAAAGTGGCACCGAGTCGGTGCTTTTTTTATTTTTTGTCACTATTGTTATGTAAAATGCCACCTCTG
ACAGTATGGAACGCAAACTTCTGTCTAGTGGATAGTCGACATCCTTTTGTTGTTTCCGGGTGTACAATAT
GGACTTCCTCTTTTCTGGCAACCAAACCCATACATCGGGATTCCTATAATACCTTCGTTGGTCTCCCTAA
CATGTAGGTGGCGGAGGGGAGATATACAATAGAACAGATACCAGACAAGACATAATGGGCTAAACAAGAC
TACACCAATTACACTGCCTCATTGATGGTGGTACATAACGAACTAATACTGTAGCCCTAGACTTGATAGC
CATCATCATATCGAAGTTTCACTACCCTTTTTCCATTTGCCATCTATTGAAGTAATAATAGGCGCATGCA
ACTTCTTTTCTTTTTTTTTCTTTTCTCTCTCCCCCGTTGTTGTCTCACCATATCCGCAATGACAAAAAAA
TGATGGAAGACACTAAAGGAAAAAATTAACGACAAAGACAGCACCAACAGATGTCGTTGTTCCAGAGCTG
ATGAGGGGTATCTCGAAGCACACGAAACTTTTTCCTTCCTTCATTCACGCACACTACTCTCTAATGAGCA
ACGGTATACGGCCTTCCTTCCAGTTACTTGAATTTGAAATAAAAAAAAGTTTGCTGTCTTGCTATCAAGT
ATAAATAGACCTGCAATTATTAATCTTTTGTTTCCTCGTCATTGTTCTCGTTCCCTTTCTTCCTTGTTTC
TTTTTCTGCACAATATTTCAAGCTATACCAAGCATACAATCAACTTGGAAAAAAATGGACAAGAAGTACT
CCATTGGGCTCGATATCGGCACAAACAGCGTCGGTTGGGCCGTCATTACGGACGAGTACAAGGTGCCGAG
CAAAAAATTCAAAGTTCTGGGCAATACCGATCGCCACAGCATAAAGAAGAACCTCATTGGCGCCCTCCTG
TTCGACTCCGGGGAGACGGCCGAAGCCACGCGGCTCAAAAGAACAGCACGGCGCAGATATACCCGCAGAA
AGAATCGGATCTGCTACCTGCAGGAGATCTTTAGTAATGAGATGGCTAAGGTGGATGACTCTTTCTTCCA
TAGGCTGGAGGAGTCCTTTTTGGTGGAGGAGGATAAAAAGAACGAGCGCCACCCAATCTTTGGCAATATC
GTGGACGAGGTGGCGTACCATGAAAAGTACCCAACCATATATCATCTGAGGAAGAAGCTTGTAGACAGTA
CTGATAAGGCTGACTTGCGGTTGATCTATCTCGCGCTGGCGCATATGATCAAATTTCGGGGACACTTCCT
CATCGAGGGGGACCTGAACCCAGACAACAGCGATGTCGACAAACTCTTTATCCAACTGGTTCAGACTTAC
AATCAGCTTTTCGAAGAGAACCCGATCAACGCATCCGGAGTTGACGCCAAAGCAATCCTGAGCGCTAGGC
TGTCCAAATCCCGGCGGCTCGAAAACCTCATCGCACAGCTCCCTGGGGAGAAGAAGAACGGCCTGTTTGG
TAATCTTATCGCCCTGTCACTCGGGCTGACCCCCAACTTTAAATCTAACTTCGACCTGGCCGAAGATGCC
AAGCTTCAACTGAGCAAAGACACCTACGATGATGATCTCGACAATCTGCTGGCCCAGATCGGCGACCAGT
ACGCAGACCTTTTTTTGGCGGCAAAGAACCTGTCAGACGCCATTCTGCTGAGTGATATTCTGCGAGTGAA
CACGGAGATCACCAAAGCTCCGCTGAGCGCTAGTATGATCAAGCGCTATGATGAGCACCACCAAGACTTG
ACTTTGCTGAAGGCCCTTGTCAGACAGCAACTGCCTGAGAAGTACAAGGAAATTTTCTTCGATCAGTCTA
AAAATGGCTACGCCGGATACATTGACGGCGGAGCAAGCCAGGAGGAATTTTACAAATTTATTAAGCCCAT
CTTGGAAAAAATGGACGGCACCGAGGAGCTGCTGGTAAAGCTTAACAGAGAAGATCTGTTGCGCAAACAG
CGCACTTTCGACAATGGAAGCATCCCCCACCAGATTCACCTGGGCGAACTGCACGCTATCCTCAGGCGGC
AAGAGGATTTCTACCCCTTTTTGAAAGATAACAGGGAAAAGATTGAGAAAATCCTCACATTTCGGATACC
CTACTATGTAGGCCCCCTCGCCCGGGGAAATTCCAGATTCGCGTGGATGACTCGCAAATCAGAAGAGACC
ATCACTCCCTGGAACTTCGAGGAAGTCGTGGATAAGGGGGCCTCTGCCCAGTCCTTCATCGAAAGGATGA
CTAACTTTGATAAAAATCTGCCTAACGAAAAGGTGCTTCCTAAACACTCTCTGCTGTACGAGTACTTCAC
AGTTTATAACGAGCTCACCAAGGTCAAATACGTCACAGAAGGGATGAGAAAGCCAGCATTCCTGTCTGGA
GAGCAGAAGAAAGCTATCGTGGACCTCCTCTTCAAGACGAACCGGAAAGTTACCGTGAAACAGCTCAAAG
AAGACTATTTCAAAAAGATTGAATGTTTCGACTCTGTTGAAATCAGCGGAGTGGAGGATCGCTTCAACGC
ATCCCTGGGAACGTATCACGATCTCCTGAAAATCATTAAAGACAAGGACTTCCTGGACAATGAGGAGAAC
GAGGACATTCTTGAGGACATTGTCCTCACCCTTACGTTGTTTGAAGATAGGGAGATGATTGAAGAACGCT
TGAAAACTTACGCTCATCTCTTCGACGACAAAGTCATGAAACAGCTCAAGAGGCGCCGATATACAGGATG
GGGGCGGCTGTCAAGAAAACTGATCAATGGGATCCGAGACAAGCAGAGTGGAAAGACAATCCTGGATTTT
CTTAAGTCCGATGGATTTGCCAACCGGAACTTCATGCAGTTGATCCATGATGACTCTCTCACCTTTAAGG
AGGACATCCAGAAAGCACAAGTTTCTGGCCAGGGGGACAGTCTTCACGAGCACATCGCTAATCTTGCAGG
TAGCCCAGCTATCAAAAAGGGAATACTGCAGACCGTTAAGGTCGTGGATGAACTCGTCAAAGTAATGGGA
AGGCATAAGCCCGAGAATATCGTTATCGAGATGGCCCGAGAGAACCAAACTACCCAGAAGGGACAGAAGA
ACAGTAGGGAAAGGATGAAGAGGATTGAAGAGGGTATAAAAGAACTGGGGTCCCAAATCCTTAAGGAACA
CCCAGTTGAAAACACCCAGCTTCAGAATGAGAAGCTCTACCTGTACTACCTGCAGAACGGCAGGGACATG
TACGTGGATCAGGAACTGGACATCAATCGGCTCTCCGACTACGACGTGGATCATATCGTGCCCCAGTCTT
TTCTCAAAGATGATTCTATTGATAATAAAGTGTTGACAAGATCCGATAAAAATAGAGGGAAGAGTGATAA
CGTCCCCTCAGAAGAAGTTGTCAAGAAAATGAAAAATTATTGGCGGCAGCTGCTGAACGCCAAACTGATC
ACACAACGGAAGTTCGATAATCTGACTAAGGCTGAACGAGGTGGCCTGTCTGAGTTGGATAAAGCCGGCT
TCATCAAAAGGCAGCTTGTTGAGACACGCCAGATCACCAAGCACGTGGCCCAAATTCTCGATTCACGCAT
GAACACCAAGTACGATGAAAATGACAAACTGATTCGAGAGGTGAAAGTTATTACTCTGAAGTCTAAGCTG
GTCTCAGATTTCAGAAAGGACTTTCAGTTTTATAAGGTGAGAGAGATCAACAATTACCACCATGCGCATG
ATGCCTACCTGAATGCAGTGGTAGGCACTGCACTTATCAAAAAATATCCCAAGCTTGAATCTGAATTTGT
TTACGGAGACTATAAAGTGTACGATGTTAGGAAAATGATCGCAAAGTCTGAGCAGGAAATAGGCAAGGCC
ACCGCTAAGTACTTCTTTTACAGCAATATTATGAATTTTTTCAAGACCGAGATTACACTGGCCAATGGAG
AGATTCGGAAGCGACCACTTATCGAAACAAACGGAGAAACAGGAGAAATCGTGTGGGACAAGGGTAGGGA
TTTCGCGACAGTCCGGAAGGTCCTGTCCATGCCGCAGGTGAACATCGTTAAAAAGACCGAAGTACAGACC
GGAGGCTTCTCCAAGGAAAGTATCCTCCCGAAAAGGAACAGCGACAAGCTGATCGCACGCAAAAAAGATT
GGGACCCCAAGAAATACGGCGGATTCGATTCTCCTACAGTCGCTTACAGTGTACTGGTTGTGGCCAAAGT
GGAGAAAGGGAAGTCTAAAAAACTCAAAAGCGTCAAGGAACTGCTGGGCATCACAATCATGGAGCGATCA
AGCTTCGAAAAAAACCCCATCGACTTTCTCGAGGCGAAAGGATATAAAGAGGTCAAAAAAGACCTCATCA
TTAAGCTTCCCAAGTACTCTCTCTTTGAGCTTGAAAACGGCCGGAAACGAATGCTCGCTAGTGCGGGCGA
GCTGCAGAAAGGTAACGAGCTGGCACTGCCCTCTAAATACGTTAATTTCTTGTATCTGGCCAGCCACTAT
GAAAAGCTCAAAGGGTCTCCCGAAGATAATGAGCAGAAGCAGCTGTTCGTGGAACAACACAAACACTACC
TTGATGAGATCATCGAGCAAATAAGCGAATTCTCCAAAAGAGTGATCCTCGCCGACGCTAACCTCGATAA
GGTGCTTTCTGCTTACAATAAGCACAGGGATAAGCCCATCAGGGAGCAGGCAGAAAACATTATCTACTTG
TTTACTCTGACCAACTTGGGCGCGCCTGCAGCCTTCAAGTACTTCGACACCACCATAGACAGAAAGCGGT
ACACCTCTACAAAGGAGGTCCTGGACGCCACACTGATTCATCAGTCAATTACGGGGCTCTATGAAACAAG
AATCGACCTCTCTCAGCTCGGTGGAGACAGCAGGGCTGACCCCAAGAAGAAGAGGAAGGTGTGATCTCTT
CTCGAGTCATGTAATTAGTTATGTCACGCTTACGTTCACGCCCTCCCCCCACATCCGCTCTAACCGAAAA
GGAAGGAGTTAGACAACCTGAAGTCTAGGTCCCTATTTATTTTTTTATAGTTATGTTAGTATTAAGAACG
TTATTTATATTTCAAATTTTTCTTTTTTTTCTGTACAGACGCGTGTACGCATGTAACATTATACTGAAAA
CCTTGCTTGAGAAGGTTTTGGGACGCTCGAAGGCTTTAATTTGCGGCCGGTACCCAATTCGCCCTATAGT
GAGTCGTATTACGCGCGCTCACTGGCCGTCGTTTTACAACGTCGTGACTGGGAAAACCCTGGCGTTACCC
AACTTAATCGCCTTGCAGCACATCCCCCTTTCGCCAGCTGGCGTAATAGCGAAGAGGCCCGCACCGATCG
CCCTTCCCAACAGTTGCGCAGCCTGAATGGCGAATGG
[124 nt withheld, positions 6478-6601]
C
[91 nt withheld, positions 6603-6693]
A
[49 nt withheld, positions 6695-6743]
CCTTTGACGTTGGAGTCCACGTTCTTTAATAGTGGACTCTTGTTCCAAACTGGAACAACACTCAACCCTA
TCTCGGTCTATTCTTTTGATTTATAAGGGATTTTGCCGATTTCGGCCTATTGGTTAAAAAATGAGCTGAT
TTAACAAAAATTTAACGCGAATTTTAACAAAATATTAACGCTTACAATTTCCTGATGCGGTATTTTCTCC
TTACGCATCTGTGCGGTATTTCACACCGCATAGGGTAATAACTGATATAATTAAATTGAAGCTCTAATTT
GTGAGTTTAGTATACATGCATTTACTTATAATACAGTTTTTTAGTTTTGCTGGCCGCATCTTCTCAAATA
TGCTTCCCAGCCTGCTTTTCTGTAACGTTCACCCTCTACCTTAGCATCCCTTCCCTTTGCAAATAGTCCT
CTTCCAACAATAATAATGTCAGATCCTGTAGAGACCACATCATCCACGGTTCTATACTGTTGACCCAATG
CGTCTCCCTTGTCATCTAAACCCACACCGGGTGTCATAATCAACCAATCGTAACCTTCATCTCTTCCACC
CATGTCTCTTTGAGCAATAAAGCCGATAACAAAATCTTTGTCGCTCTTCGCAATGTCAACAGTACCCTTA
GTATATTCTCCAGTAGATAGGGAGCCCTTGCATGACAATTCTGCTAACATCAAAAGGCCTCTAGGTTCCT
TTGTTACTTCTTCTGCCGCCTGCTTCAAACCGCTAACAATACCTGGGCCCACCACACCGTGTGCATTCGT
AATGTCTGCCCATTCTGCTATTCTGTATACACCCGCAGAGTACTGCAATTTGACTGTATTACCAATGTCA
GCAAATTTTCTGTCTTCGAAGAGTAAAAAATTGTACTTGGCGGATAATGCCTTTAGCGGCTTAACTGTGC
CCTCCATGGAAAAATCAGTCAAGATATCCACATGTGTTTTTAGTAAACAAATTTTGGGACCTAATGCTTC
AACTAACTCCAGTAATTCCTTGGTGGTACGAACATCCAATGAAGCACACAAGTTTGTTTGCTTTTCGTGC
ATGATATTAAATAGCTTGGCAGCAACAGGACTAGGATGAGTAGCAGCACGTTCCTTATATGTAGCTTTCG
ACATGATTTATCTTCGTTTCCTGCAGGTTTTTGTTCTGTGCAGTTGGGTTAAGAATACTGGGCAATTTCA
TGTTTCTTCAACACTACATATGCGTATATATACCAATCTAAGTCTGTGCTCCTTCCTTCGTTCTTCCTTC
TGTTCGGAGATTACCGAATCAAAAAAATTTCAAGGAAACCGAAATCAAAAAAAAGAATAAAAAAAAAATG
ATGAATTGAAAAGGTGGTATGGTGCACTCTCAGTACAATCTGCTCTGATGCCGCATAGTTAAGCCAGCCC
CGACACCCGCCAACACCCGCTGACGCGCCCTGACGGGCTTGTCTGCTCCCGGCATCCGCTTACAGACAAG
CTGTGACCGTCTCCGGGAGCTGCATGTGTCAGAGGTTTTCACCGTCATCACCGAAACGCGCGAGACGAAA
GGGCCTCGTGATACGCCTATTTTTATAGGTTAATGTCATGATAATAATGGTTTCTTAGTATGATCCAATA
TCAAAGGAAATGATAGCATTGAAGGATGAGACTAATCCAATTGAGGAGTGGCAGCATATAGAACAGCTAA
AGGGTAGTGCTGAAGGAAGCATACGATACCCCGCATGGAATGGGATAATATCACAGGAGGTACTAGACTA
CCTTTCATCCTACATAAATAGACGCATATAAGTACGCATTTAAGCATAAACACGCACTATGCCGTTCTTC
TCATGTATATATATATACAGGCAACACGCAGATATAGGTGCGACGTGAACAGTGAGCTGTATGTGCGCAG
CTCGCGTTGCATTTTCGGAAGCGCTCGTTTTCGGAAACGCTTTGAAGTTCCTATTCCGAAGTTCCTATTC
TCTAGAAAGTATAGGAACTTCAGAGCGCTTTTGAAAACCAAAAGCGCTCTGAAGACGCACTTTCAAAAAA
CCAAAAACGCACCGGACTGTAACGAGCTACTAAAATATTGCGAATACCGCTTCCACAAACATTGCTCAAA
AGTATCTCTTTGCTATATATCTCTGTGCTATATCCCTATATAACCTACCCATCCACCTTTCGCTCCTTGA
ACTTGCATCTAAACTCGACCTCTACATTTTTTATGTTTATCTCTAGTATTACTCTTTAGACAAAAAAATT
GTAGTAAGAACTATTCATAGAGTGAATCGAAAACAATACGAAAATGTAAACATTTCCTATACGTAGTATA
TAGAGACAAAATAGAAGAAACCGTTCATAATTTTCTGACCAATGAAGAATCATCAACGCTATCACTTTCT
GTTCACAAAGTATGCGCAATCCACATCGGTATAGAATATAATCGGGGATGCCTTTATCTTGAAAAAATGC
ACCCGCAGCTTCGCTAGTAATCAGTAAACGCGGGAAGTGGAGTCAGGCTTTTTTTATGGAAGAGAAAATA
GACACCAAAGTAGCCTTCTTCTAACCTTAACGGACCTACAGTGCAAAAAGTTATCAAGAGACTGCATTAT
AGAGCGCACAAAGGAGAAAAAAAGTAATCTAAGATGCTTTGTTAGAAAAATAGCGCTCTCGGGATGCATT
TTTGTAGAACAAAAAAGAAGTATAGATTCTTTGTTGGTAAAATAGCGCTCTCGCGTTGCATTTCTGTTCT
GTAAAAATGCAGCTCAGATTCTTTGTTTGAAAAATTAGCGCTCTCGCGTTGCATTTTTGTTTTACAAAAA
TGAAGCACAGATTCTTCGTTGGTAAAATAGCGCTTTCGCGTTGCATTTCTGTTCTGTAAAAATGCAGCTC
AGATTCTTTGTTTGAAAAATTAGCGCTCTCGCGTTGCATTTTTGTTCTACAAAATGAAGCACAGATGCTT
CGTTCAGGTGGCACTTTTCGGGGAAATGTGCGCGGAACCCCTATTTGTTTATTTTTCTAAATACATTCAA
ATATGTATCCGCTCATGAGACAATAACCCTGATAAATGCTTCAATAATATTGAAAAAGGAAGAGTATGAG
TATTCAACATTTCCGTGTCGCCCTTATTCCCTTTTTTGCGGCATTTTGCCTTCCTGTTTTTGCTCACCCA
GAAACGCTGGTGAAAGTAAAAGATGCTGAAGATCAGTTGGGTGCACGAGTGGGTTACATCGAACTGGATC
TCAACAGCGGTAAGATCCTTGAGAGTTTTCGCCCCGAAGAACGTTTTCCAATGATGAGCACTTTTAAAGT
TCTGCTATGTGGCGCGGTATTATCCCGTATTGACGCCGGGCAAGAGCAACTCGGTCGCCGCATACACTAT
TCTCAGAATGACTTGGTTGAGTACTCACCAGTCACAGAAAAGCATCTTACGGATGGCATGACAGTAAGAG
AATTATGCAGTGCTGCCATAACCATGAGTGATAACACTGCGGCCAACTTACTTCTGACAACGATCGGAGG
ACCGAAGGAGCTAACCGCTTTTTTGCACAACATGGGGGATCATGTAACTCGCCTTGATCGTTGGGAACCG
GAGCTGAATGAAGCCATACCAAACGACGAGCGTGACACCACGATGCCTGTAGCAATGGCAACAACGTTGC
GCAAACTATTAACTGGCGAACTACTTACTCTAGCTTCCCGGCAACAATTAATAGACTGGATGGAGGCGGA
TAAAGTTGCAGGACCACTTCTGCGCTCGGCCCTTCCGGCTGGCTGGTTTATTGCTGATAAATCTGGAGCC
GGTGAGCGTGGGTCTCGCGGTATCATTGCAGCACTGGGGCCAGATGGTAAGCCCTCCCGTATCGTAGTTA
TCTACACGACGGGGAGTCAGGCAACTATGGATGAACGAAATAGACAGATCGCTGAGATAGGTGCCTCACT
GATTAAGCATTGGTAACTGTCAGACCAAGTTTACTCATATATACTTTAGATTGATTTAAAACTTCATTTT
TAATTTAAAAGGATCTAGGTGAAGATCCTTTTTGATAATCTCATGACCAAAATCCCTTAACGTGAGTTTT
CGTTCCACTGAGCGTCAGACCCCGTAGAAAAGATCAAAGGATCTTCTTGAGATCCTTTTTTTCTGCGCGT
AATCTGCTGCTTGCAAACAAAAAAACCACCGCTACCAGCGGTGGTTTGTTTGCCGGATCAAGAGCTACCA
ACTCTTTTTCCGAAGGTAACTGGCTTCAGCAGAGCGCAGATACCAAATACTGTTCTTCTAGTGTAGCCGT
AGTTAGGCCACCACTTCAAGA
Features (pLannotate 1.2.2; 22 found; start..end, strand, type, name):
    587..679     +  CDS            lacI (fragment): lac repressor; lacI; The lac repressor binds to the lac operator to inhibit transcription in E. coli. This inhibition can be relieved by adding lactose or isopropyl-β-D-thiogalactopyranoside (IPTG).
    692..713     +  protein_bind   CAP binding site: CAP binding activates transcription in the presence of cAMP. E. coli catabolite activator protein
    728..758     +  promoter       lac promoter: promoter for the E. coli lac operon
    762..784     +  protein_bind   lac operator (fragment): The lac repressor binds to the lac operator to inhibit transcription in E. coli. This inhibition can be relieved by adding lactose or isopropyl-β-D-thiogalactopyranoside (IPTG). lac repressor encoded by lacI
    827..845     +  promoter       T3 promoter: promoter for bacteriophage T3 RNA polymerase
    890..978     +  ncRNA          tRNA: Accession: RF00005 - tRNA
   1000..1075    +  misc_RNA       gRNA scaffold: guide RNA scaffold for the Streptococcus pyogenes CRISPR/Cas9 system
   1161..1865    +  promoter       ADH1 promoter: S. cerevisiae ADH1; promoter for alcohol dehydrogenase 1
   1875..5978    +  CDS            Cas9: Cas9 (Csn1) endonuclease from the Streptococcus pyogenes Type II CRISPR/Cas system generates RNA-guided double strand breaks in DNA
   6073..6262    +  terminator     CYC1 terminator: S. cerevisiae CYC1; transcription terminator for CYC1
   6293..6311    -  promoter       T7 promoter: promoter for bacteriophage T7 RNA polymerase
   6319..6474    +  CDS            lacZα (fragment): LacZα fragment of β-galactosidase; lacZ fragment
   6478..6906    +  rep_origin     f1 ori (sequence partly withheld): f1 bacteriophage origin of replication; arrow indicates direction of (+) strand synthesis
   6934..6985    -  misc_feature   bom (fragment): basis of mobility region from pBR322
   7064..7867    -  CDS            URA3: orotidine-5'-phosphate decarboxylase, required for uracil biosynthesis; S. cerevisiae URA3; yeast auxotrophic marker, counterselectable with 5-fluoroorotic acid (5-FOA)
   7868..8083    -  promoter       URA3 promoter: S. cerevisiae URA3
   8091..8140    -  misc_feature   bom (fragment): basis of mobility region from pBR322
   8242..8277    -  CDS            rop (fragment): Rop protein, which maintains plasmids at low copy number; rop
   8345..9687    +  rep_origin     2μ ori: yeast 2μ plasmid origin of replication
   9714..9818    +  promoter       AmpR promoter: bla
   9819..10679   +  CDS            AmpR: β-lactamase; bla; confers resistance to ampicillin, carbenicillin, and related antibiotics
  10850..404     +  rep_origin     ori (across the origin): high-copy-number ColE1/pMB1/pBR322/pUC origin of replication
