[The description below was written by a language model from this plasmid's Addgene catalogue record, the feature table of its GenBank file and pLannotate feature annotations shown in this document.]
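Description:
p426_Cas9_gRNA-R-ARS607c is an all-in-one CRISPR/Cas9 plasmid for genome editing in Saccharomyces cerevisiae, built on the p426 yeast–E. coli shuttle backbone. In yeast it replicates at high copy from the 2μ origin and is selected by the URA3 auxotrophic marker, expressed from its own promoter. URA3 is also counterselectable with 5-FOA, which in principle allows the plasmid to be removed after editing. In E. coli it is propagated through a high-copy ColE1/pUC-type origin with ampicillin resistance (bla). An f1 origin, lac promoter/operator remnants and flanking T3 and T7 promoters are carried over from the parental cloning vector.

The payload consists of two expression units arranged in tandem. A human codon-optimized Streptococcus pyogenes Cas9 with a C-terminal SV40 nuclear localization signal is driven by the constitutive ADH1 promoter and terminated by the CYC1 terminator. Upstream, a tyrosine tRNA promoter (an RNA polymerase III element) drives a single guide RNA made up of a 20-nt spacer and the standard S. pyogenes gRNA scaffold, followed by the SNR52 terminator. The guide targets the ARS607c locus on yeast chromosome 6. The "-R" in the name marks this as the version of the ARS607c plasmid that lacks the ribozyme present in the parent design.

The plasmid is intended for integrating, deleting or replacing genes at the ARS607c site and is part of a Cas9-based toolkit for programming gene expression in yeast. The depositor's GenBank map (11,045 bp) and the sequenced record (11,034 nt) differ slightly in length and numbering origin but show the same feature organization.
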