Addgene plasmid #87409: p426_Cas9_gRNA-R-ARS607c
Purpose: p426_Cas9_gRNA-ARS607c without ribozyme All-in-one CRISPR plasmid for integrating, deleting, or replacing a gene in S. cerevisiae. High-copy, URA3 plasmid contains human codon-optimized Cas9 and a guide RNA targeting ARS607c sequence CTATTTTTGCTTTCTGCACA in yeast chromosome 6.
Depositing lab: Aindrila Mukhopadhyay. Depositing organization: Lawrence Berkeley National Laboratory. Publication: A Cas9-based toolkit to program gene expression in Saccharomyces cerevisiae. Reider Apel A, d'Espaux L, Wehrs M, Sachs D, Li RA, Tong GJ, Garber M, Nnadi O, Zhuang W, Hillson NJ, Keasling JD, Mukhopadhyay A. Nucleic Acids Res. 2017 Jan 9;45(1):496-508. doi: 10.1093/nar/gkw1023. Epub 2016 Nov 28. PubMed 27899650.
Backbone
  Vector backbone: p426
  Vector type: CRISPR
  Selectable markers: URA3
Growth in bacteria
  Bacterial resistance: Ampicillin, 100 μg/mL
  Growth temperature: 37°C
  Growth strain: DH5alpha
  Copy number: High Copy
Gene/Insert
  Gene/Insert name: Human Optimized S. pyogenes Cas9 and guide RNA targeting ARS607c
  gRNA/shRNA sequence: CTATTTTTGCTTTCTGCACA
  Species: S. cerevisiae (budding yeast)
  Promoter: ADH1, pTyrosine
  Cloning method: Gibson Cloning
  Sequencing primers: 5′ M13 Rev
Terms and licenses: Academic/Nonprofit Terms; Industry Terms: Not Available to Industry
How to cite: p426_Cas9_gRNA-R-ARS607c was a gift from Aindrila Mukhopadhyay (Addgene plasmid # 87409 ; http://n2t.net/addgene:87409 ; RRID:Addgene_87409)
